>Addgene plasmid #97094 | P20_992-TetR | addgene full sequence | sequence record 182397 | Addgene NGS Result
TGGATGTTTGACATGGTGATGACTATCGCACCATCAGCCAGAAAACCGAATTTTGCTGGGTGGGCTAACG
ATATCCGCCTGATGCGTGAACGTGACGGACGTAACGAAGACAACCACGCATGCGCGGATAAAAATTTCAT
TTGCCCGCGACGGATTCCCCGCCCATCTATCGTTGAACCCATCAGCTGCGTTCATCAGCGAAAGCAATAA
TTTTGTTTAACTTTAAGAAGGAGATATACAATGTCTAGATTAGATAAAAGTAAAGTGATTAACAGCGCAT
TAGAGCTGCTTAATGAGGTCGGAATCGAAGGTTTAACAACCCGTAAACTCGCCAAGAAGCTAGGTGTAGA
GCAGCCTACATTGTATTGGCATGTAAAAAATAAGCGGGCTTTGCTCGACGCCTTAGCCATTGAGATGTTA
GATAGGCACCATACTCACTTTTGCCCTTTAGAAGGGGAAAGCTGGCAAGATTTTTTACGTAATAACGCTA
AAAGTTTTAGATGTGCTTTACTAAGTCATCGCGATGGAGCAAAAGTACATTTAGGTACACGGCCTACAGA
AAAACAGTATGAAACTCTCGAAAATCAATTAGCCTTTTTATGCCAACAAGGTTTTTCACTAGAGAATGCA
TTATATGCACTCAGCGCTGTGGGGCATTTTACTTTAGGTTGCGTATTGGAAGATCAAGAGCATCAAGTCG
CTAAAGAAGAAAGGGAAACACCTACTACTGATAGTATGCCGCCATTATTACGACAAGCTATCGAATTATT
TGATCACCAAGGTGCAGAGCCAGCCTTCTTATTCGGCCTTGAATTGATCATATGCGGATTAGAAAAACAA
CTTAAATGTGAAAGTGGGTCTTAATGAACTAACGCATGAGAAAGCCCCCGGAAGATCACCTTCCGGGGGC
TTTTTTATTGCGCCCTTGAGAGTCGGGCATTGTCTTCGCTCCTTCCGGTGGGCGCGGGGCATGACTATCG
TCGCCGCACTTATGACTGTGTTCTTTATCATGCAACTCGTAGGACAGGTGCCGGCAGCGCTCTTCCGCTT
CCTCGCTCACTGACTCGCTGCGCTCGGTCGTTCGGCTGCGGCGAGCGGTATCAGCTCACTCAAAGGCGGT
AATACGGTTATCCACAGAATCAGGGGATAACGCAGGAAAGAACATGTGAGCAAAAGGCCAGCAAAAGGCC
AGGAACCGTAAAAAGGCCGCGTTGCTGGCGTTTTTCCATAGGCTCCGCCCCCCTGACGAGCATCACAAAA
ATCGACGCTCAAGTCAGAGGTGGCGAAACCCGACAGGACTATAAAGATACCAGGCGTTTCCCCCTGGAAG
CTCCCTCGTGCGCTCTCCTGTTCCGACCCTGCCGCTTACCGGATACCTGTCCGCCTTTCTCCCTTCGGGA
AGCGTGGCGCTTTCTCATAGCTCACGCTGTAGGTATCTCAGTTCGGTGTAGGTCGTTCGCTCCAAGCTGG
GCTGTGTGCACGAACCCCCCGTTCAGCCCGACCGCTGCGCCTTATCCGGTAACTATCGTCTTGAGTCCAA
CCCGGTAAGACACGACTTATCGCCACTGGCAGCAGCCACTGGTAACAGGATTAGCAGAGCGAGGTATGTA
GGCGGTGCTACAGAGTTCTTGAAGTGGTGGCCTAACTACGGCTACACTAGAAGAACAGTATTTGGTATCT
GCGCTCTGCTGAAGCCAGTTACCTTCGGAAAAAGAGTTGGTAGCTCTTGATCCGGCAAACAAACCACCGC
TGGTAGCGGTGGTTTTTTTGTTTGCAAGCAGCAGATTACGCGCAGAAAAAAAGGATCTCAAGAAGATCCT
TTGATCTTTTCTACGGGGTCTGACGCTCAGTGGAACGAAAACTCACGTTAAGGGATTTTGGTCATGAGAT
TATCAAAAAGGATCTTCACCTAGATCCTTTTAAATTAAAAATGAAGTTTTAAATCAATCTAAAGTATATA
TGAGTAAACTTGGTCTGACAGTTACCAATGCTTAATCAGTGAGGCACCTATCTCAGCGATCTGTCTATTT
CGTTCATCCATAGTTGCCTGACTCCCCGTCGTGTAGATAACTACGATACGGGAGGGCTTACCATCTGGCC
CCAGTGCTGCAATGATACAGCGTGACCCACGCTCACCGGCTCCAGATTTATCAGCAATAAACCAGCCAGC
CGGAAGGGCCGAGCGCAGAAGTGGTCCTGCAACTTTATCCGCCTCCATCCAGTCTATTAATTGTTGCCGG
GAAGCTAGAGTAAGTAGTTCGCCAGTTAATAGTTTGCGCAACGTTGTTGCCATTGCTACAGGCATCGTGG
TGTCACGCTCGTCGTTTGGTATGGCTTCATTCAGCTCCGGTTCCCAACGATCAAGGCGAGTTGCATGATC
CCCCATGTTGTGCAAAAAAGCGGTTAGCTCCTTCGGTCCTCCGATCGTTGTCAGAAGTAAGTTGGCCGCA
GTGTTATCACTCATGGTTATGGCAGCACTGCATAATTCTCTTACTGTCATGCCATCCGTAAGATGCTTTT
CTGTGACTGGTGAGTACTCAACCAAGTCATTCTGAGAATAGTGTATGCGGCGACCGAGTTGCTCTTGCCC
GGCGTCAACACGGGATAATACCGCGCCACATAGCAGAACTTTAAAAGTGCTCATCATTGGAAAACGTTCT
TCGGGGCGAAAACTCTCAAGGATCTTACCGCTGTTGAGATCCAGTTCGATGTAACCCACTCGTGCACCCA
ACTGATCTTCAGCATCTTTTACTTTCACCAGCGTTTCTGGGTGAGCAAAAACAGGAAGGCAAAATGCCGC
AAAAAAGGGAATAAGGGCGACACGGAAATGTTGAATACTCATACTCTTCCTTTTTCAATATTATTGAAGC
ATTTATCAGGGTTATTGTCTCATGAGCGGATACATATTTGAATGTATTTAGAAAAATAAACAAATAGGGG
TTCCGCGCACATTTCCCCGAAAAGTGCCACCTGACGTCTAAGAAACCATTATTATCATGACATTAACCTA
TAAAAATAGGCGTATCACGAGGCCCTTTCGTGTTCAAGAATTCTGGCGAATCCTCTGACCAGCCAGAAAA
CGACCTTTCTGTGGTGAAACCGGATGCTGCAATTCAGAGCGCCAGCAAGTGGGGGACAGCAGATGACCTG
ACCGCCGCAGAG
Features (pLannotate 1.2.2; 7 found; start..end, strand, type, name):
    212..234     +  RBS            RBS: efficient ribosome binding site from bacteriophage T7 gene 10 (Olins and Rangwala, 1989)
    241..864     +  CDS            TetR: tetracycline repressor TetR; tetR from transposon Tn10; TetR binds to the tetracycline operator tetO to inhibit transcription. This inhibition can be relieved by adding tetracycline or doxycycline.
    923..1102    +  CDS            tetA (fragment): TCR3_ECOLX - Experimental evidence at protein level: Swiss-Prot protein existence level 1. Resistance to tetracycline by an active tetracycline efflux. This is an energy-dependent process that decreases the accumulation of the antibiotic in whole cells. This protein functions as a metal- tetracycline/H(+) antiporter. From Escherichia coli. This protein is used as a marker in many commonly used cloning vectors, such as pBR322 and pACYC184.
   1223..1811    -  rep_origin     ori: high-copy-number ColE1/pMB1/pBR322/pUC origin of replication
   1982..2842    -  CDS            AmpR: β-lactamase; bla; confers resistance to ampicillin, carbenicillin, and related antibiotics
   2843..2947    -  promoter       AmpR promoter: bla
   3049..138     +  CDS            O (fragment) (across the origin): VRPO_LAMBD - Protein inferred from homology: Swiss-Prot protein existence level 3. Necessary for the bidirectional replication of DNA. It interacts with the ori (origin of replication) region of the genome during the initiation of replication. From Escherichia phage lambda (Bacteriophage lambda).
