[The description below was written by a language model from this plasmid's Addgene catalogue record and pLannotate feature annotations shown in this document.]
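Description:
P20_992-TetR is a small bacterial expression plasmid of about 3.2 kb, built on the pBEST backbone and carrying a sigma-factor-dependent TetR expression cassette. It replicates in E. coli from a high-copy ColE1/pUC-type origin and is selected with ampicillin through a β-lactamase gene driven by its native bla promoter.

The payload is the Tn10 tetracycline repressor gene (tetR, roughly 620 bp), assembled into the backbone through BsaI sites that were destroyed during cloning, which is consistent with a Golden Gate-style assembly. According to the catalogue entry, transcription comes from the P20_992 promoter, which is recognised by the extracytoplasmic-function sigma factor ECF20_992 from Pseudomonas fluorescens. The automated annotation does not mark this promoter as a feature, but it presumably lies upstream of the annotated bacteriophage T7 gene 10 ribosome binding site that sits immediately before the TetR coding sequence. Because this promoter depends on its cognate ECF sigma factor, TetR should be produced only when ECF20_992 is supplied, for example from a second construct. TetR then binds tetO operators to repress target promoters, and this repression can be relieved with tetracycline or doxycycline.

The feature table also reports short fragments matching tetA and the lambda phage O protein. These are probably backbone remnants rather than functional genes.

The arrangement suits the plasmid for use as a module in layered synthetic gene circuits, such as transcriptional cascades in which an orthogonal sigma factor activates a repressor. The record itself states only the sigma-dependent expression purpose.
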