Addgene plasmid #97094: P20_992-TetR
Purpose: Expresses TetR in the presence of Pseudomonas fluorescence sigma factor ECF20_992
Depositing lab: Richard Murray. Depositing organization: California Institute of Technology.
Backbone
  Vector backbone: pBEST
  Backbone size w/o insert (bp): 2541
  Vector type: Bacterial Expression
Growth in bacteria
  Bacterial resistance: Ampicillin, 100 μg/mL
  Growth temperature: 37°C
  Growth strain: DH5alpha
  Copy number: High Copy
Gene/Insert
  Gene/Insert name: TetR
  Insert size (bp): 621
  Promoter: P20_992
  Cloning method: Restriction Enzyme; 5′ cloning site BsaI (destroyed during cloning); 3′ cloning site BsaI (destroyed during cloning)
Terms and licenses: Academic/Nonprofit Terms; Industry Terms: Not Available to Industry
How to cite: P20_992-TetR was a gift from Richard Murray (Addgene plasmid # 97094 ; http://n2t.net/addgene:97094 ; RRID:Addgene_97094)
